>Addgene plasmid #58275 | pcDNA3.1 Flag RdgBbeta (long form) splice variant 1 | addgene partial sequence | sequence record 91696 | CMV-F 5'-CGCAAATGGGCGGTAGGCGTG-3'
CAGAGCTCTCTGGCTAACTAGAGAACCCACTGCTTACTGGCTTATCGAAATTAATACGACTCACTATAGG
GAGACCCAAGCTGGCTAGCGTTTAAACGGGCCCTCTAGACTCGAGCAATGGATTACAAGGATGACGACGA
TAAGGCAGTGCTGCTGAAAGAGTACCGGATCTGCATGCCGCTCACCGTAGACGAGTACAAAATTGGACAG
CTGTACATGATCAGCAAACACAGCCATGAACAGAGTGACCGGGGAGAAGGGGTGGAGGTCGTCCAGAATG
AGCCCTTTGAGGACCCTCACCATGGCAATGGGCAGTTCACCGAGAAGCGGGTGTATCTCAACAGCAAACT
GCCTAGTTGGGCTAGAGCTGTTGTCCCCAAAATATTTTATGTGACAGAGAAGGCTTGGAACTATTATCCC
TACACAATTACAGAATACACATGTTCCTTTCTGCCGAAATTCTCCATTCATATAGAAACCAAGTATGAGG
ACAACAAAGGAAGCAATGACACCATTTTCGACAGTGAAGCCAAAGACGTGGAGAGAGAAGTTTGCTTTAT
TGATATTGCCTGCGATGAAATTCCAGAGCGCTACTACAA
