>Addgene plasmid #58275 | pcDNA3.1 Flag RdgBbeta (long form) splice variant 1 | addgene partial sequence | sequence record 91699 | BGH-rev 5'-TAGAAGGCACAGTCGAGG-3'
ACCGAGCTCGGATCCGCTAGTCCAGTGTGGTGGAATTCTTACTCAGATTTGGGCCGACATGGCTTATCTG
AAGAGTGCATGCCGGGTAAATTCAGGGTGGCTTTTTTCTCAGGGTCTGGAAGTGTGAGAGTTTCTGGGGC
AGACTTTTTCCGGGGCCGATCTTTGGGAACGGACAGAAATTCGGGTGCGTCTGTGGAGAGAGGGGTGGAT
GGAGCACTAGAAGGCGCACTGCGGACGGAAGAAGGCAGCAGGGGGATGCTGGAGATAGAAATTGCAGGTG
GGAAAATGCCGATTTTCTTGTTGGTGGCTTCCTGAGTGGCTCGTTCAAATTCTCGGACTTCATCCATTGT
CATGTCATACCACTCATCAACCCATGCAAAAGCCTGTCTATGTCCAATCAGCCAGAATGTCTCGGACCAC
CTTGTGTACAAATTGTTCCACTCTGGTCTGAAGCCCCCAGACCTCA
