[The description below was written by a language model from this plasmid's Addgene catalogue record.]
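Description:
pcDNA3.1 Flag RdgBbeta (long form) splice variant 1 is a mammalian expression plasmid built on the commercial pcDNA3.1(-) backbone, which is about 5.4 kb without insert. It is propagated in E. coli as a high-copy plasmid under ampicillin selection. No feature table accompanies the record. Other elements usually associated with pcDNA3.1 vectors, such as a neomycin resistance cassette for selecting stable mammalian lines or an f1 origin, are therefore not confirmed for this clone. The use of a BGH reverse sequencing primer is consistent with the bovine growth hormone polyadenylation signal that normally lies downstream of the cloning site in this backbone.

The insert is human RdgBbeta, the product of the PITPNC1 gene (phosphatidylinositol transfer protein, cytoplasmic 1), in its long form, designated splice variant 1. Expression is driven by the CMV immediate-early promoter, which gives strong constitutive transcription in most transfected mammalian cell lines. A Flag epitope is fused to the N-terminus of the protein, allowing detection by immunoblotting or immunofluorescence and recovery by anti-Flag immunoprecipitation without an antibody specific to RdgBbeta. The cloning method and insert size are not stated.

The stated purpose is mammalian expression of this splice variant. The associated publication concerns binding of 14-3-3 proteins to the unstructured C-terminus of RdgBbeta and interaction of its lipid-binding domain with the integral membrane protein ATRAP. This suggests the construct suits transient transfection and co-immunoprecipitation studies of protein interaction partners of this lipid transfer protein.
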