Addgene plasmid #58275: pcDNA3.1 Flag RdgBbeta (long form) splice variant 1
Purpose: mammalian expression of human RdgBbeta splice variant 1
Depositing lab: Shamshad Cockcroft. Depositing organization: University College London. Publication: The phosphatidylinositol transfer protein RdgBbeta binds 14-3-3 via its unstructured C-terminus, whereas its lipid-binding domain interacts with the integral membrane protein ATRAP (angiotensin II type I receptor-associated protein). Garner K, Li M, Ugwuanya N, Cockcroft S. Biochem J. 2011 Oct 1;439(1):97-111. doi: 10.1042/BJ20110649. PubMed 21728994.
Backbone
  Vector backbone: pcDNA3.1 (-)
  Backbone manufacturer: Invitrogen
  Backbone size w/o insert (bp): 5428
  Vector type: Mammalian Expression
Growth in bacteria
  Bacterial resistance: Ampicillin, 100 μg/mL
  Growth temperature: 37°C
  Growth strain: DH5alpha
  Copy number: High Copy
Gene/Insert
  Gene/Insert name: RdgBbeta (alt name: phosphatidylinositol transfer protein, cytoplasmic 1)
  Species: H. sapiens (human)
  Entrez Gene: PITPNC1 (a.k.a. M-RDGB-beta, MRDGBbeta, RDGB-BETA, RDGBB, RDGBB1)
  Promoter: CMV
  Tag / fusion protein: Flag (N terminal on insert)
  Cloning method: Unknown
  Sequencing primers: 5′ CMV-F; 3′ BGHrev
Terms and licenses: Academic/Nonprofit Terms; Industry Terms: Not Available to Industry
How to cite: pcDNA3.1 Flag RdgBbeta (long form) splice variant 1 was a gift from Shamshad Cockcroft (Addgene plasmid # 58275 ; http://n2t.net/addgene:58275 ; RRID:Addgene_58275)
